Addgene plasmid #130586: pTK_Sox10_enh_87_Cerulean
Purpose: enhancer reporter
Depositing lab: Tatjana Sauka-Spengler. Depositing organization: University of Oxford. Publication: Reconstruction of the Global Neural Crest Gene Regulatory Network In Vivo. Williams RM, Candido-Ferreira I, Repapi E, Gavriouchkina D, Senanayake U, Ling ITC, Telenius J, Taylor S, Hughes J, Sauka-Spengler T. Dev Cell. 2019 Oct 21;51(2):255-276.e7. doi: 10.1016/j.devcel.2019.10.003. PubMed 31639368.
Backbone
  Vector backbone: pTK_BsmBI_Cerulean
  Backbone size w/o insert (bp): 4670
  Vector type: enhancer reporter
Growth in bacteria
  Bacterial resistance: Ampicillin, 100 μg/mL
  Growth temperature: 37°C
  Growth strain: DH5alpha
  Copy number: Low Copy
Gene/Insert
  Gene/Insert name: Sox10_enh_87
  Species: G. gallus (chicken)
  Insert size (bp): 800
  Promoter: thymidine kinase minimal promoter
  Cloning method: Restriction Enzyme; 5′ cloning site Unknown (unknown if destroyed)
  Sequencing primers: 5′ pTK forward CTAGCAAAATAGGCTGTCCC; 3′ pTK reverse ATATTTCTTCCGGGGACACC
Terms and licenses: Academic/Nonprofit Terms; Industry Terms: Not Available to Industry
How to cite: pTK_Sox10_enh_87_Cerulean was a gift from Tatjana Sauka-Spengler (Addgene plasmid # 130586 ; http://n2t.net/addgene:130586 ; RRID:Addgene_130586)
