[The description below was written by a language model from this plasmid's Addgene catalogue record and pLannotate feature annotations shown in this document.]
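Description:
pTK_Sox10_enh_87_Cerulean is an enhancer reporter plasmid built on the pTK_BsmBI_Cerulean backbone, in which a candidate cis-regulatory element from the chicken (Gallus gallus) Sox10 locus, listed as about 800 bp, is placed upstream of a minimal herpes simplex virus thymidine kinase (TK) promoter driving the cyan fluorescent protein mCerulean. The TK minimal promoter has little activity of its own, so Cerulean fluorescence reports when and where the cloned enhancer can activate transcription. The enhancer itself is not annotated in the feature table, but the unannotated stretch between the upstream pause site and the TK promoter is consistent with its position. The exact cloning sites are not recorded, although the backbone name suggests BsmBI-based insertion.

Downstream of the promoter, a chimeric β-globin/immunoglobulin intron precedes the mCerulean coding sequence, a common arrangement to improve expression of the transcript, and an SV40 polyadenylation signal lies after the reporter (annotated on the opposite strand). A synthetic poly(A) signal and an RNA polymerase II transcriptional pause site from the human α2 globin gene sit upstream of the enhancer position, where they serve to block read-through transcription from the backbone and keep background low. The plasmid is propagated in E. coli under ampicillin selection (AmpR with its bla promoter) and carries a ColE1/pUC-type origin, annotated as high copy although the catalogue lists the plasmid as low copy, plus an f1 origin. Short fragments of SV40 large T antigen, TcR and lacZα are non-functional cloning remnants. The sequenced record is 5,293 nt. The construct was deposited in connection with a study reconstructing the neural crest gene regulatory network in vivo, in line with its use for testing Sox10 enhancer activity.
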