Features (pLannotate 1.2.2; 13 found; start..end, strand, type, name):
     14..105     +  misc_feature   pause site: RNA polymerase II transcriptional pause signal from the human α2 globin gene
   1063..1208    +  promoter       HSV TK promoter: herpes simplex virus thymidine kinase promoter
   1286..1418    +  intron         chimeric intron: chimera between introns from human β-globin and immunoglobulin heavy chain genes
   1478..2194    +  CDS            mCerulean: mCerulean is a basic (constitutively fluorescent) cyan fluorescent protein published in 2005, derived from Aequorea victoria. It is reported to be a very rapidly-maturing monomer.
   2368..2489    -  polyA_signal   SV40 poly(A) signal: SV40 polyadenylation signal
   2512..2580    -  CDS            large T antigen (fragment): large T antigen from SV40 (simian virus 40)
   2596..2728    +  CDS            TcR (fragment): tetracycline efflux protein; tet; confers resistance to tetracycline
   2908..3496    -  rep_origin     ori: high-copy-number ColE1/pMB1/pBR322/pUC origin of replication
   3667..4527    -  CDS            AmpR: β-lactamase; bla; confers resistance to ampicillin, carbenicillin, and related antibiotics
   4528..4632    -  promoter       AmpR promoter: bla
   4659..5087    +  rep_origin     f1 ori (sequence partly withheld): f1 bacteriophage origin of replication; arrow indicates direction of (+) strand synthesis
   5119..5186    -  CDS            lacZα (fragment): LacZα fragment of β-galactosidase; lacZ fragment
   5245..5293    +  polyA_signal   poly(A) signal: synthetic polyadenylation signal
>Addgene plasmid #130586 | pTK_Sox10_enh_87_Cerulean | addgene full sequence | sequence record 258513 | Addgene NGS Result
AATCGATAGTACTAACATACGCTCTCCATCAAAACAAAACGAAACAAAACAAACTAGCAAAATAGGCTGT
CCCCAGTGCAAGTGCAGGTGCCAGAACATTTCTCTATCGATAGGTACCGAGCTCGAGTTCCATGGAGTGT
CAGCAAATGTCTCAGCATAAAATGTGGTACCTGGATATTCTGACAAATCAGTCTGTGTGGGGTGACAGTG
CTATCAAATCCCTCCCCTCCCCACTTGTTTGAGCTCTGCTTTTTAAAAGAACACAGGAAGAAATGCGTAG
TGATGGATAGGAGACAGCGTGGTCCTAGGGAGAAGCAGAGCCCCACCGCTTTACAGAGCGAGCAGAGAGT
GGAGCAGGAGAGCGGAGGGTAGCACAGCACTGTACAGCTGCAGGGCTGCTCACAACAGGGCAGAGCTTGT
GGAGAATGTGCTCTTTGTTCCCTGCCTTTAAAGGGTAAGAGAAACACTTATGCATGGCAAATTAGCCCGA
AAATGTATTTCTCTAAAACACCCGATTGTCTGGCCAGCTCTGCAGCTGCAGGGAAGTTCCAGGGAGAGAA
GGGGGAGGCGGCGGGAAGGAGGAGGAGGAGGGAGGCAGGGAAGGAGGATTCTGATGGCTGGGGAGGGGGG
AAAGCAAGATGATTGTACAAGCAAGGGAGAAATTCTCATGCTTCAATTGAGGCACAAGCGAGTGAAGATA
TCCCAATGGAGGAGCCACCTTGGTGGTCAGGGGAGAGTCCCCATGGGGCTAGAGAGGAAAGGGGACATGA
GACAGCAACAGCTGGCAGTGTTGGGGCGTCCTGACCTCCAGCAGGTTCAGCTGTGCCATCTGGACTGGGA
TGCTCCGCGCTGGTGCCATGCTCCTCTTGTCACCATGTTGTGCATCCTGGGGGTGACTGGATGAGTATCC
TCTTCTGAGAAACACACACACAGGAAGGACCGCTAGCCCGGGCTCGAGATCTGCGATCTAAGTAAGCTTG
CTGCTTCATCCCCGTGGCCCGTTGCTCGCGTTTGCTGGCGGTGTCCCCGGAAGAAATATATTTGCATGTC
TTTAGTTCTATGATGACACAAACCCCGCCCAGCGTCTTGTCATTGGCGAATTCGAACACGCAGATGCAGT
CGGGGCGGCGCGGTCCCAGGTCCACTTCGCATATTAAGGTGACGCGTGTGGCCTCGAACACCGAGCGACC
CTGCAGCGACCCGCTTAACAGCGTCAACAGCGTGCCGCAGATCCCAAGCTTGCGGCCGCTTAAGCTGCAG
AAGTTGGTCGTGAGGCACTGGGCAGGTAAGTATCAAGGTTACAAGACAGGTTTAAGGAGACCAATAGAAA
CTGGGCTTGTCGAGACAGAGAAGACTCTTGCGTTTCTGATAGGCACCTATTGGTCTTACTGACATCCACT
TTGCCTTTCTCTCCACAGGTGTCCACTCCCAGGTTCAATACAGCTCTTAAGCGGCCGCAAGCTAGCTTGC
CGCCACCATGGTGAGCAAGGGCGAGGAGCTGTTCACCGGGGTGGTGCCCATCCTGGTCGAGCTGGACGGC
GACGTAAACGGCCACAAGTTCAGCGTGTCCGGCGAGGGCGAGGGCGATGCCACCTACGGCAAGCTGACCC
TGAAGTTCATCTGCACCACCGGCAAGCTGCCCGTGCCCTGGCCCACCCTCGTGACCACCCTGACCTGGGG
CGTGCAGTGCTTCGCCCGCTACCCCGACCACATGAAGCAGCACGACTTCTTCAAGTCCGCCATGCCCGAA
GGCTACGTCCAGGAGCGCACCATCTTCTTCAAGGACGACGGCAACTACAAGACCCGCGCCGAGGTGAAGT
TCGAGGGCGACACCCTGGTGAACCGCATCGAGCTGAAGGGCATCGACTTCAAGGAGGACGGCAACATCCT
GGGGCACAAGCTGGAGTACAACGCCATCAGCGACAACGTCTATATCACCGCCGACAAGCAGAAGAACGGC
ATCAAGGCCAACTTCAAGATCCGCCACAACATCGAGGACGGCAGCGTGCAGCTCGCCGACCACTACCAGC
AGAACACCCCCATCGGCGACGGCCCCGTGCTGCTGCCCGACAACCACTACCTGAGCACCCAGTCCAAGCT
GAGCAAAGACCCCAACGAGAAGCGCGATCACATGGTCCTGCTGGAGTTCGTGACCGCCGCCGGGATCACT
CTCGGCATGGACGAGCTGTACAAGTGAGCCTCTAGACTCCCTCAGCGGCGCGCCACTGGTACGAGAACGG
TGGAGTACCTTTCGAGCGCCGGTAAGAAGCGTCGCCTGACTAAAGGTTCGGGTGCAGACCAGTTCCGACA
CGCGTAAGATCTCACGTGTCTAGAGTCGGGGCGGCCGGCCGCTTCGAGCAGACATGATAAGATACATTGA
TGAGTTTGGACAAACCACAACTAGAATGCAGTGAAAAAAATGCTTTATTTGTGAAATTTGTGATGCTATT
GCTTTATTTGTAACCATTATAAGCTGCAATAAACAAGTTAACAACAACAATTGCATTCATTTTATGTTTC
AGGTTCAGGGGGAGGTGTGGGAGGTTTTTTAAAGCAAGTAAAACCTCTACAAATGTGGTAAAATCGATAA
GGATCCGTCGACCGATGCCCTTGAGAGCCTTCAACCCAGTCAGCTCCTTCCGGTGGGCGCGGGGCATGAC
TATCGTCGCCGCACTTATGACTGTCTTCTTTATCATGCAACTCGTAGGACAGGTGCCGGCAGCGCTCTTC
CGCTTCCTCGCTCACTGACTCGCTGCGCTCGGTCGTTCGGCTGCGGCGAGCGGTATCAGCTCACTCAAAG
GCGGTAATACGGTTATCCACAGAATCAGGGGATAACGCAGGAAAGAACATGTGAGCAAAAGGCCAGCAAA
AGGCCAGGAACCGTAAAAAGGCCGCGTTGCTGGCGTTTTTCCATAGGCTCCGCCCCCCTGACGAGCATCA
CAAAAATCGACGCTCAAGTCAGAGGTGGCGAAACCCGACAGGACTATAAAGATACCAGGCGTTTCCCCCT
GGAAGCTCCCTCGTGCGCTCTCCTGTTCCGACCCTGCCGCTTACCGGATACCTGTCCGCCTTTCTCCCTT
CGGGAAGCGTGGCGCTTTCTCATAGCTCACGCTGTAGGTATCTCAGTTCGGTGTAGGTCGTTCGCTCCAA
GCTGGGCTGTGTGCACGAACCCCCCGTTCAGCCCGACCGCTGCGCCTTATCCGGTAACTATCGTCTTGAG
TCCAACCCGGTAAGACACGACTTATCGCCACTGGCAGCAGCCACTGGTAACAGGATTAGCAGAGCGAGGT
ATGTAGGCGGTGCTACAGAGTTCTTGAAGTGGTGGCCTAACTACGGCTACACTAGAAGAACAGTATTTGG
TATCTGCGCTCTGCTGAAGCCAGTTACCTTCGGAAAAAGAGTTGGTAGCTCTTGATCCGGCAAACAAACC
ACCGCTGGTAGCGGTGGTTTTTTTGTTTGCAAGCAGCAGATTACGCGCAGAAAAAAAGGATCTCAAGAAG
ATCCTTTGATCTTTTCTACGGGGTCTGACGCTCAGTGGAACGAAAACTCACGTTAAGGGATTTTGGTCAT
GAGATTATCAAAAAGGATCTTCACCTAGATCCTTTTAAATTAAAAATGAAGTTTTAAATCAATCTAAAGT
ATATATGAGTAAACTTGGTCTGACAGTTACCAATGCTTAATCAGTGAGGCACCTATCTCAGCGATCTGTC
TATTTCGTTCATCCATAGTTGCCTGACTCCCCGTCGTGTAGATAACTACGATACGGGAGGGCTTACCATC
TGGCCCCAGTGCTGCAATGATACCGCGAGACCCACGCTCACCGGCTCCAGATTTATCAGCAATAAACCAG
CCAGCCGGAAGGGCCGAGCGCAGAAGTGGTCCTGCAACTTTATCCGCCTCCATCCAGTCTATTAATTGTT
GCCGGGAAGCTAGAGTAAGTAGTTCGCCAGTTAATAGTTTGCGCAACGTTGTTGCCATTGCTACAGGCAT
CGTGGTGTCACGCTCGTCGTTTGGTATGGCTTCATTCAGCTCCGGTTCCCAACGATCAAGGCGAGTTACA
TGATCCCCCATGTTGTGCAAAAAAGCGGTTAGCTCCTTCGGTCCTCCGATCGTTGTCAGAAGTAAGTTGG
CCGCAGTGTTATCACTCATGGTTATGGCAGCACTGCATAATTCTCTTACTGTCATGCCATCCGTAAGATG
CTTTTCTGTGACTGGTGAGTACTCAACCAAGTCATTCTGAGAATAGTGTATGCGGCGACCGAGTTGCTCT
TGCCCGGCGTCAATACGGGATAATACCGCGCCACATAGCAGAACTTTAAAAGTGCTCATCATTGGAAAAC
GTTCTTCGGGGCGAAAACTCTCAAGGATCTTACCGCTGTTGAGATCCAGTTCGATGTAACCCACTCGTGC
ACCCAACTGATCTTCAGCATCTTTTACTTTCACCAGCGTTTCTGGGTGAGCAAAAACAGGAAGGCAAAAT
GCCGCAAAAAAGGGAATAAGGGCGACACGGAAATGTTGAATACTCATACTCTTCCTTTTTCAATATTATT
GAAGCATTTATCAGGGTTATTGTCTCATGAGCGGATACATATTTGAATGTATTTAGAAAAATAAACAAAT
AGGGGTTCCGCGCACATTTCCCCGAAAAGTGCCACCTG
[124 nt withheld, positions 4659-4782]
C
[91 nt withheld, positions 4784-4874]
A
[49 nt withheld, positions 4876-4924]
CCTTTGACGTTGGAGTCCACGTTCTTT
[37 nt withheld, positions 4952-4988]
ACCCTATCTCGGTCTATTCTTTTGATTTATAAGGGATTTTGCCGATTTCGGCCTATTGGTTAAAAAATGA
GCTGATTTAACAAAAATTTAACGCGAATTTTAACAAAATATTAACGCTTACAATTTGCCATTCGCCATTC
AGGCTGCGCAACTGTTGGGAAGGGCGATCGGTGCGGGCCTCTTCGCTATTACGCCAGCCCAAGCTACCAT
GATAAGTAAGTAATATTAAGGTACGGGAGGTACTTGGAGCGGCCGCAATAAAATATCTTTATTTTCATTA
CATCTGTGTGTTGGTTTTTTGTGTG
